Addgene plasmid #14161: pAG305GAL-ccdB-ECFP
Purpose: (Empty Backbone)
Depositing lab: Susan Lindquist. Depositing organization: Whitehead Institute for Biomedical Research. Publication: A suite of Gateway cloning vectors for high-throughput genetic analysis in Saccharomyces cerevisiae. Alberti S, Gitler AD, Lindquist S. Yeast. 2007 Oct . 24(10):913-9. 10.1002/yea.1502 PubMed 17583893.
Backbone
  Vector backbone: pRS305
  Vector type: Yeast Expression ; Gateway Destination
  Selectable markers: LEU2
Growth in bacteria
  Bacterial resistance: Chloramphenicol and Ampicillin, 25 & 100 μg/mL
  Growth temperature: 37°C
  Growth strain: ccdB Survival
  Growth instructions: DB3.1, ccdB Survival
  Copy number: Unknown
Gene/Insert
  Gene/Insert name: None
  Tag / fusion protein: ECFP (C terminal on backbone)
  Cloning method: Gateway Cloning
  Sequencing primers: 5′ GAL1
Terms and licenses: Academic/Nonprofit Terms; Industry Terms: Not Available to Industry
Depositor comments: Type of plasmid: integrating. This plasmid contains the Gateway technology from Invitrogen; Invitrogen requires purchasing of Gateway Clonase for carrying out the Gateway recombinational cloning reaction http://www.invitrogen.com Please note that the full plasmid sequence is provided as a reference only, and may not match the exact sequence of the plasmid.
How to cite: pAG305GAL-ccdB-ECFP was a gift from Susan Lindquist (Addgene plasmid # 14161 ; http://n2t.net/addgene:14161 ; RRID:Addgene_14161)
