[The description below was written by a language model from this plasmid's Addgene catalogue record and the feature table of its GenBank file.]
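Description:
pAG305GAL-ccdB-ECFP is an empty Gateway destination vector for galactose-inducible expression of C-terminally ECFP-tagged proteins in Saccharomyces cerevisiae. It is built on the pRS305 backbone and is recorded as an integrating plasmid. Consistent with this, the 8.6 kb annotated map shows no yeast replication origin or centromere, so stable maintenance in yeast depends on insertion into the genome, with transformants selected by leucine prototrophy through the LEU2 marker and its own promoter. In E. coli the plasmid replicates from a high-copy ColE1/pUC-type origin and carries AmpR; an f1 origin is also present, along with T7, T3 and lac promoter remnants and standard sequencing primer sites inherited from the pBluescript-derived polylinker region.

The expression cassette begins with the GAL1 promoter, including its Gal4-binding UAS. This is followed by the Gateway cassette, in which attR1 and attR2 flank a chloramphenicol resistance gene (driven by a lac UV5 promoter) and the ccdB gyrase toxin. Downstream lie the ECFP coding sequence (annotated as mammalian codon-optimized) and the CYC1 terminator. In an LR Clonase reaction with an attL-flanked entry clone, the CmR-ccdB segment is exchanged for the gene of interest. ccdB then counterselects unrecombined vector in ordinary E. coli strains, which is why the empty vector itself must be propagated in a ccdB-tolerant strain under chloramphenicol and ampicillin selection. An ORF transferred in frame and without a stop codon is expressed as a fusion to ECFP.

The plasmid belongs to a suite of yeast Gateway vectors designed for high-throughput genetic analysis. The depositor notes that the supplied full sequence is a reference only and may not match the plasmid exactly.
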