LOCUS       Exported 8619 bp ds-DNA circular SYN 12-MAY-2021
DEFINITION  synthetic circular DNA
ACCESSION   .
VERSION     .
KEYWORDS    pAG305GAL-ccdB-ECFP
SOURCE      synthetic DNA construct
  ORGANISM  synthetic DNA construct
REFERENCE   1 (bases 1 to 8619)
  TITLE     S cerevisiae Advanced Gateway Destination Vectors
REFERENCE   2 (bases 1 to 8619)
  AUTHORS   .
  TITLE     Direct Submission
  JOURNAL   Exported May 12, 2021 from SnapGene Server 1.1.58
            http://www.snapgene.com
FEATURES             Location/Qualifiers
     source          1..8619
                     /organism="synthetic DNA construct"
                     /mol_type="other DNA"
     primer_bind     complement(29..51)
                     /label=pGEX 3'
                     /note="pGEX vectors, reverse primer"
     primer_bind     151..170
                     /label=pRS-marker
                     /note="pRS vectors, use to sequence yeast selectable
                     marker"
     CDS             complement(663..1757)
                     /codon_start=1
                     /gene="S. cerevisiae LEU2"
                     /product="3-isopropylmalate dehydrogenase, required for
                     leucine biosynthesis"
                     /label=LEU2
                     /note="yeast auxotrophic marker"
                     /translation="MSAPKKIVVLPGDHVGQEITAEAIKVLKAISDVRSNVKFDFENHL
                     IGGAAIDATGVPLPDEALEASKKVDAVLLGAVGGPKWGTGSVRPEQGLLKIRKELQLYA
                     NLRPCNFASDSLLDLSPIKPQFAKGTDFVVVRELVGGIYFGKRKEDDGDGVAWDSEQYT
                     VPEVQRITRMAAFMALQHEPPLPIWSLDKANVLASSRLWRKTVEETIKNEFPTLKVQHQ
                     LIDSAAMILVKNPTHLNGIIITSNMFGDIISDEASVIPGSLGLLPSASLASLPDKNTAF
                     GLYEPCHGSAPDLPKNKVDPIATILSAAMMLKLSLNLPEEGKAIEDAVKKVLDAGIRTG
                     DLGGSNSTTEVGDAVAEEVKKILA"
     promoter        complement(1770..2174)
                     /gene="S. cerevisiae LEU2"
                     /label=LEU2 promoter
     rep_origin      complement(2474..2929)
                     /direction=LEFT
                     /label=f1 ori
                     /note="f1 bacteriophage origin of replication; arrow
                     indicates direction of (+) strand synthesis"
     primer_bind     complement(2611..2632)
                     /label=F1ori-F
                     /note="F1 origin, forward primer"
     primer_bind     2823..2842
                     /label=F1ori-R
                     /note="F1 origin, reverse primer"
     primer_bind     3059..3081
                     /label=M13/pUC Forward
                     /note="In lacZ gene"
     primer_bind     3073..3090
                     /label=M13 Forward
                     /note="In lacZ gene. Also called M13-F20 or M13 (-21)
                     Forward"
     primer_bind     3074..3090
                     /label=M13 fwd
                     /note="common sequencing primer, one of multiple similar
                     variants"
     primer_bind     3097..3116
                     /label=T7
                     /note="T7 promoter, forward primer"
     promoter        3097..3115
                     /label=T7 promoter
                     /note="promoter for bacteriophage T7 RNA polymerase"
     promoter        3135..3576
                     /gene="S. cerevisiae GAL1"
                     /label=GAL1 promoter
                     /note="inducible promoter, regulated by Gal4"
     protein_bind    3135..3252
                     /label=UAS
                     /bound_moiety="Gal4"
                     /note="upstream activating sequence mediating
                     Gal4-dependent induction"
     primer_bind     3547..3570
                     /label=GAL1
                     /note="S. cerevisiae GAL1 promoter, forward primer"
     primer_bind     3591..3607
                     /label=SK primer
                     /note="common sequencing primer, one of multiple similar
                     variants"
     primer_bind     3591..3607
                     /label=pBluescriptSK
                     /note="For pBluescript vector"
     protein_bind    3615..3739
                     /gene="mutant version of attR"
                     /label=attR1
                     /bound_moiety="LR Clonase(TM)"
                     /note="recombination site for the Gateway(R) LR reaction"
     promoter        3764..3794
                     /label=lac UV5 promoter
                     /note="E. coli lac promoter with an ""up"" mutation"
     CDS             3848..4507
                     /codon_start=1
                     /gene="cat"
                     /product="chloramphenicol acetyltransferase"
                     /label=CmR
                     /note="confers resistance to chloramphenicol"
                     /translation="MEKKITGYTTVDISQWHRKEHFEAFQSVAQCTYNQTVQLDITAFL
                     KTVKKNKHKFYPAFIHILARLMNAHPEFRMAMKDGELVIWDSVHPCYTVFHEQTETFSS
                     LWSEYHDDFRQFLHIYSQDVACYGENLAYFPKGFIENMFFVSANPWVSFTSFDLNVANM
                     DNFFAPVFTMGKYYTQGDKVLMPLAIQVHHAVCDGFHVGRMLNELQQYCDEWQGGA"
     primer_bind     complement(3914..3933)
                     /label=CAT-R
                     /note="Chloramphenicol resistance gene, reverse primer"
     CDS             4852..5157
                     /codon_start=1
                     /gene="ccdB"
                     /product="CcdB, a bacterial toxin that poisons DNA gyrase"
                     /label=ccdB
                     /note="Plasmids containing the ccdB gene cannot be
                     propagated in standard E. coli strains."
                     /translation="MQFKVYTYKRESRYRLFVDVQSDIIDTPGRRMVIPLASARLLSDK
                     VSRELYPVVHIGDESWRMMTTDMASVPVSVIGEEVADLSHRENDIKNAINLMFWGI"
     primer_bind     5036..5055
                     /label=ccdB-fwd
                     /note="ccdB gene, forward primer"
     protein_bind    complement(5198..5322)
                     /gene="mutant version of attR"
                     /label=attR2
                     /bound_moiety="LR Clonase(TM)"
                     /note="recombination site for the Gateway(R) LR reaction"
     CDS             5354..6070
                     /codon_start=1
                     /product="enhanced CFP"
                     /label=ECFP
                     /note="mammalian codon-optimized"
                     /translation="MVSKGEELFTGVVPILVELDGDVNGHKFSVSGEGEGDATYGKLTL
                     KFICTTGKLPVPWPTLVTTLTWGVQCFSRYPDHMKQHDFFKSAMPEGYVQERTIFFKDD
                     GNYKTRAEVKFEGDTLVNRIELKGIDFKEDGNILGHKLEYNYISHNVYITADKQKNGIK
                     ANFKIRHNIEDGSVQLADHYQQNTPIGDGPVLLPDNHYLSTQSALSKDPNEKRDHMVLL
                     EFVTAAGITLGMDELYK"
     primer_bind     complement(5399..5420)
                     /label=EGFP-N
                     /note="EGFP, reverse primer"
     primer_bind     complement(5660..5679)
                     /label=EXFP-R
                     /note="For distinguishing EGFP variants, reverse primer"
     primer_bind     6007..6028
                     /label=EGFP-C
                     /note="EGFP, forward primer"
     terminator      6089..6336
                     /gene="S. cerevisiae CYC1"
                     /label=CYC1 terminator
                     /note="transcription terminator for CYC1"
     primer_bind     complement(6105..6123)
                     /label=CYC1
                     /note="CYC1 transcription termination signal, reverse
                     primer"
     promoter        complement(6359..6377)
                     /label=T3 promoter
                     /note="promoter for bacteriophage T3 RNA polymerase"
     primer_bind     complement(6398..6414)
                     /label=M13 rev
                     /note="common sequencing primer, one of multiple similar
                     variants"
     primer_bind     complement(6398..6414)
                     /label=M13 Reverse
                     /note="In lacZ gene. Also called M13-rev"
     primer_bind     complement(6411..6433)
                     /label=M13/pUC Reverse
                     /note="In lacZ gene"
     protein_bind    6422..6438
                     /label=lac operator
                     /bound_moiety="lac repressor encoded by lacI"
                     /note="The lac repressor binds to the lac operator to
                     inhibit transcription in E. coli. This inhibition can be
                     relieved by adding lactose or
                     isopropyl-beta-D-thiogalactopyranoside (IPTG)."
     promoter        complement(6446..6476)
                     /label=lac promoter
                     /note="promoter for the E. coli lac operon"
     primer_bind     complement(6629..6646)
                     /label=L4440
                     /note="L4440 vector, forward primer"
     rep_origin      complement(6800..7388)
                     /direction=LEFT
                     /label=ori
                     /note="high-copy-number ColE1/pMB1/pBR322/pUC origin of
                     replication"
     CDS             complement(7559..8419)
                     /codon_start=1
                     /gene="bla"
                     /product="beta-lactamase"
                     /label=AmpR
                     /note="confers resistance to ampicillin, carbenicillin, and
                     related antibiotics"
                     /translation="MSIQHFRVALIPFFAAFCLPVFAHPETLVKVKDAEDQLGARVGYI
                     ELDLNSGKILESFRPEERFPMMSTFKVLLCGAVLSRIDAGQEQLGRRIHYSQNDLVEYS
                     PVTEKHLTDGMTVRELCSAAITMSDNTAANLLLTTIGGPKELTAFFHNMGDHVTRLDRW
                     EPELNEAIPNDERDTTMPVAMATTLRKLLTGELLTLASRQQLIDWMEADKVAGPLLRSA
                     LPAGWFIADKSGAGERGSRGIIAALGPDGKPSRIVVIYTTGSQATMDERNRQIAEIGAS
                     LIKHW"
     primer_bind     8182..8201
                     /label=Amp-R
                     /note="Ampicillin resistance gene, reverse primer"
     promoter        complement(8420..8524)
                     /gene="bla"
                     /label=AmpR promoter
     primer_bind     8592..8610
                     /label=pBRforEco
                     /note="pBR322 vectors, upsteam of EcoRI site, forward
                     primer"
ORIGIN
        1 tcgcgcgttt cggtgatgac ggtgaaaacc tctgacacat gcagctcccg gagacggtca
       61 cagcttgtct gtaagcggat gccgggagca gacaagcccg tcagggcgcg tcagcgggtg
      121 ttggcgggtg tcggggctgg cttaactatg cggcatcaga gcagattgta ctgagagtgc
      181 accatatcga ctacgtcgta aggccgtttc tgacagagta aaattcttga gggaactttc
      241 accattatgg gaaatggttc aagaaggtat tgacttaaac tccatcaaat ggtcaggtca
      301 ttgagtgttt tttatttgtt gtattttttt ttttttagag aaaatcctcc aatatcaaat
      361 taggaatcgt agtttcatga ttttctgtta cacctaactt tttgtgtggt gccctcctcc
      421 ttgtcaatat taatgttaaa gtgcaattct ttttccttat cacgttgagc cattagtatc
      481 aatttgctta cctgtattcc tttactatcc tcctttttct ccttcttgat aaatgtatgt
      541 agattgcgta tatagtttcg tctaccctat gaacatattc cattttgtaa tttcgtgtcg
      601 tttctattat gaatttcatt tataaagttt atgtacaaat atcataaaaa aagagaatct
      661 ttttaagcaa ggattttctt aacttcttcg gcgacagcat caccgacttc ggtggtactg
      721 ttggaaccac ctaaatcacc agttctgata cctgcatcca aaaccttttt aactgcatct
      781 tcaatggcct taccttcttc aggcaagttc aatgacaatt tcaacatcat tgcagcagac
      841 aagatagtgg cgatagggtc aaccttattc tttggcaaat ctggagcaga accgtggcat
      901 ggttcgtaca aaccaaatgc ggtgttcttg tctggcaaag aggccaagga cgcagatggc
      961 aacaaaccca aggaacctgg gataacggag gcttcatcgg agatgatatc accaaacatg
     1021 ttgctggtga ttataatacc atttaggtgg gttgggttct taactaggat catggcggca
     1081 gaatcaatca attgatgttg aaccttcaat gtagggaatt cgttcttgat ggtttcctcc
     1141 acagtttttc tccataatct tgaagaggcc aaaacattag ctttatccaa ggaccaaata
     1201 ggcaatggtg gctcatgttg tagggccatg aaagcggcca ttcttgtgat tctttgcact
     1261 tctggaacgg tgtattgttc actatcccaa gcgacaccat caccatcgtc ttcctttctc
     1321 ttaccaaagt aaatacctcc cactaattct ctgacaacaa cgaagtcagt acctttagca
     1381 aattgtggct tgattggaga taagtctaaa agagagtcgg atgcaaagtt acatggtctt
     1441 aagttggcgt acaattgaag ttctttacgg atttttagta aaccttgttc aggtctaaca
     1501 ctaccggtac cccatttagg accacccaca gcacctaaca aaacggcatc aaccttcttg
     1561 gaggcttcca gcgcctcatc tggaagtggg acacctgtag catcgatagc agcaccacca
     1621 attaaatgat tttcgaaatc gaacttgaca ttggaacgaa catcagaaat agctttaaga
     1681 accttaatgg cttcggctgt gatttcttga ccaacgtggt cacctggcaa aacgacgatc
     1741 ttcttagggg cagacatagg ggcagacatt agaatggtat atccttgaaa tatatatata
     1801 tattgctgaa atgtaaaagg taagaaaagt tagaaagtaa gacgattgct aaccacctat
     1861 tggaaaaaac aataggtcct taaataatat tgtcaacttc aagtattgtg atgcaagcat
     1921 ttagtcatga acgcttctct attctatatg aaaagccggt tccggcctct cacctttcct
     1981 ttttctccca atttttcagt tgaaaaaggt atatgcgtca ggcgacctct gaaattaaca
     2041 aaaaatttcc agtcatcgaa tttgattctg tgcgatagcg cccctgtgtg ttctcgttat
     2101 gttgaggaaa aaaataatgg ttgctaagag attcgaactc ttgcatctta cgatacctga
     2161 gtattcccac agttaactgc ggtcaagata tttcttgaat caggcgcctt agaccgctcg
     2221 gccaaacaac caattacttg ttgagaaata gagtataatt atcctataaa tataacgttt
     2281 ttgaacacac atgaacaagg aagtacagga caattgattt tgaagagaat gtggattttg
     2341 atgtaattgt tgggattcca tttttaataa ggcaataata ttaggtatgt ggatatacta
     2401 gaagttctcc tcgagggtcg atatgcggtg tgaaataccg cacagatgcg taaggagaaa
     2461 ataccgcatc aggaaattgt aaacgttaat attttgttaa aattcgcgtt aaatttttgt
     2521 taaatcagct cattttttaa ccaataggcc gaaatcggca aaatccctta taaatcaaaa
     2581 gaatagaccg agatagggtt gagtgttgtt ccagtttgga acaagagtcc actattaaag
     2641 aacgtggact ccaacgtcaa aggnnnnnnn nnnnnnnnnn nnnnnnnnnn nnnnnnnnnn
     2701 nnnnnnnnnn nntnnnnnnn nnnnnnnnnn nnnnnnnnnn nnnnnnnnnn nnnnnnnnnn
     2761 nnnnnnnnnn nnnnnnnnnn nnnnnnnnnn nnnnnnnnnn nnnngnnnnn nnnnnnnnnn
     2821 nnnnnnnnnn nnnnnnnnnn nnnnnnnnnn nnnnnnnnnn nnnnnnnnnn nnnnnnnnnn
     2881 nnnnnnnnnn nnnnnnnnnn nnnnnnnnnn nnnnnnnnnn nnnnnnnnnc gcgccattcg
     2941 ccattcaggc tgcgcaactg ttgggaaggg cgatcggtgc gggcctcttc gctattacgc
     3001 cagctggcga aggggggatg tgctgcaagg cgattaagtt gggtaacgcc agggttttcc
     3061 cagtcacgac gttgtaaaac gacggccagt gaattgtaat acgactcact atagggcgaa
     3121 ttggagctct agtacggatt agaagccgcc gagcgggcga cagccctccg acggaagact
     3181 ctcctccgtg cgtcctcgtc ttcaccggtc gcgttcctga aacgcagatg tgcctcgcgc
     3241 cgcactgctc cgaacaataa agattctaca atactagctt ttatggttat gaagaggaaa
     3301 aattggcagt aacctggccc cacaaacctt caaattaacg aatcaaatta acaaccatag
     3361 gatgataatg cgattagttt tttagcctta tttctggggt aattaatcag cgaagcgatg
     3421 atttttgatc tattaacaga tatataaatg gaaaagctgc ataaccactt taactaatac
     3481 tttcaacatt ttcagtttgt attacttctt attcaaatgt cataaaagta tcaacaaaaa
     3541 attgttaata tacctctata ctttaacgtc aaggagaaaa aaccccggat tctagaacta
     3601 gtggatcccc catcacaagt ttgtacaaaa aagctgaacg agaaacgtaa aatgatataa
     3661 atatcaatat attaaattag attttgcata aaaaacagac tacataatac tgtaaaacac
     3721 aacatatcca gtcactatgg cggccgcatt aggcacccca ggctttacac tttatgcttc
     3781 cggctcgtat aatgtgtgga ttttgagtta ggatccgtcg agattttcag gagctaagga
     3841 agctaaaatg gagaaaaaaa tcactggata taccaccgtt gatatatccc aatggcatcg
     3901 taaagaacat tttgaggcat ttcagtcagt tgctcaatgt acctataacc agaccgttca
     3961 gctggatatt acggcctttt taaagaccgt aaagaaaaat aagcacaagt tttatccggc
     4021 ctttattcac attcttgccc gcctgatgaa tgctcatccg gaattccgta tggcaatgaa
     4081 agacggtgag ctggtgatat gggatagtgt tcacccttgt tacaccgttt tccatgagca
     4141 aactgaaacg ttttcatcgc tctggagtga ataccacgac gatttccggc agtttctaca
     4201 catatattcg caagatgtgg cgtgttacgg tgaaaacctg gcctatttcc ctaaagggtt
     4261 tattgagaat atgtttttcg tctcagccaa tccctgggtg agtttcacca gttttgattt
     4321 aaacgtggcc aatatggaca acttcttcgc ccccgttttc accatgggca aatattatac
     4381 gcaaggcgac aaggtgctga tgccgctggc gattcaggtt catcatgccg tctgtgatgg
     4441 cttccatgtc ggcagaatgc ttaatgaatt acaacagtac tgcgatgagt ggcagggcgg
     4501 ggcgtaaacg ccgcgtggat ccggcttact aaaagccaga taacagtatg cgtatttgcg
     4561 cgctgatttt tgcggtataa gaatatatac tgatatgtat acccgaagta tgtcaaaaag
     4621 aggtatgcta tgaagcagcg tattacagtg acagttgaca gcgacagcta tcagttgctc
     4681 aaggcatata tgatgtcaat atctccggtc tggtaagcac aaccatgcag aatgaagccc
     4741 gtcgtctgcg tgccgaacgc tggaaagcgg aaaatcagga agggatggct gaggtcgccc
     4801 ggtttattga aatgaacggc tcttttgctg acgagaacag gggctggtga aatgcagttt
     4861 aaggtttaca cctataaaag agagagccgt tatcgtctgt ttgtggatgt acagagtgat
     4921 attattgaca cgcccgggcg acggatggtg atccccctgg ccagtgcacg tctgctgtca
     4981 gataaagtct cccgtgaact ttacccggtg gtgcatatcg gggatgaaag ctggcgcatg
     5041 atgaccaccg atatggccag tgtgccggtc tccgttatcg gggaagaagt ggctgatctc
     5101 agccaccgcg aaaatgacat caaaaacgcc attaacctga tgttctgggg aatataaatg
     5161 tcaggctccc ttatacacag ccagtctgca ggtcgaccat agtgactgga tatgttgtgt
     5221 tttacagtat tatgtagtct gttttttatg caaaatctaa tttaatatat tgatatttat
     5281 atcattttac gtttctcgtt cagctttctt gtacaaagtg gtgatgggct gcaggaattc
     5341 gatatcaagc ttaatggtga gcaagggcga ggagctgttc accggggtgg tgcccatcct
     5401 ggtcgagctg gacggcgacg taaacggcca caagttcagc gtgtccggcg agggcgaggg
     5461 cgatgccacc tacggcaagc tgaccctgaa gttcatctgc accaccggca agctgcccgt
     5521 gccctggccc accctcgtga ccaccctgac ctggggcgtg cagtgcttca gccgctaccc
     5581 cgaccacatg aagcagcacg acttcttcaa gtccgccatg cccgaaggct acgtccagga
     5641 gcgcaccatc ttcttcaagg acgacggcaa ctacaagacc cgcgccgagg tgaagttcga
     5701 gggcgacacc ctggtgaacc gcatcgagct gaagggcatc gacttcaagg aggacggcaa
     5761 catcctgggg cacaagctgg agtacaacta catcagccac aacgtctata tcaccgccga
     5821 caagcagaag aacggcatca aggccaactt caagatccgc cacaacatcg aggacggcag
     5881 cgtgcagctc gccgaccact accagcagaa cacccccatc ggcgacggcc ccgtgctgct
     5941 gcccgacaac cactacctga gcacccagtc cgccctgagc aaagacccca acgagaagcg
     6001 cgatcacatg gtcctgctgg agttcgtgac cgccgccggg atcactctcg gcatggacga
     6061 gctgtacaag ctgtacaagt aactcgagtc atgtaattag ttatgtcacg cttacattca
     6121 cgccctcccc ccacatccgc tctaaccgaa aaggaaggag ttagacaacc tgaagtctag
     6181 gtccctattt atttttttat agttatgtta gtattaagaa cgttatttat atttcaaatt
     6241 tttctttttt ttctgtacag acgcgtgtac gcatgtaaca ttatactgaa aaccttgctt
     6301 gagaaggttt tgggacgctc gaaggcttta atttgcggcc ggtacccagc ttttgttccc
     6361 tttagtgagg gttaattccg agcttggcgt aatcatggtc atagctgttt cctgtgtgaa
     6421 attgttatcc gctcacaatt ccacacaaca taggagccgg aagcataaag tgtaaagcct
     6481 ggggtgccta atgagtgagg taactcacat taattgcgtt gcgctcactg cccgctttcc
     6541 agtcgggaaa cctgtcgtgc cagctgcatt aatgaatcgg ccaacgcgcg gggagaggcg
     6601 gtttgcgtat tgggcgctct tccgcttcct cgctcactga ctcgctgcgc tcggtcgttc
     6661 ggctgcggcg agcggtatca gctcactcaa aggcggtaat acggttatcc acagaatcag
     6721 gggataacgc aggaaagaac atgtgagcaa aaggccagca aaaggccagg aaccgtaaaa
     6781 aggccgcgtt gctggcgttt ttccataggc tcggcccccc tgacgagcat cacaaaaatc
     6841 gacgctcaag tcagaggtgg cgaaacccga caggactata aagataccag gcgttccccc
     6901 ctggaagctc cctcgtgcgc tctcctgttc cgaccctgcc gcttaccgga tacctgtccg
     6961 cctttctccc ttcgggaagc gtggcgcttt ctcaatgctc acgctgtagg tatctcagtt
     7021 cggtgtaggt cgttcgctcc aagctgggct gtgtgcacga accccccgtt cagcccgacc
     7081 gctgcgcctt atccggtaac tatcgtcttg agtccaaccc ggtaagacac gacttatcgc
     7141 cactggcagc agccactggt aacaggatta gcagagcgag gtatgtaggc ggtgctacag
     7201 agttcttgaa gtggtggcct aactacggct acactagaag gacagtattt ggtatctgcg
     7261 ctctgctgaa gccagttacc ttcggaaaaa gagttggtag ctcttgatcc ggcaaacaaa
     7321 ccaccgctgg tagcggtggt ttttttgttt gcaagcagca gattacgcgc agaaaaaaag
     7381 gatctcaaga agatcctttg atcttttcta cggggtctga cgctcagtgg aacgaaaact
     7441 cacgttaagg gattttggtc atgagattat caaaaaggat cttcacctag atccttttaa
     7501 attaaaaatg aagttttaaa tcaatctaaa gtatatatga gtaaacttgg tctgacagtt
     7561 accaatgctt aatcagtgag gcacctatct cagcgatctg tctatttcgt tcatccatag
     7621 ttgcctgact gcccgtcgtg tagataacta cgatacggga gggcttacca tctggcccca
     7681 gtgctgcaat gataccgcga gacccacgct caccggctcc agatttatca gcaataaacc
     7741 agccagccgg aagggccgag cgcagaagtg gtcctgcaac tttatccgcc tccatccagt
     7801 ctattaattg ttgccgggaa gctagagtaa gtagttcgcc agttaatagt ttgcgcaacg
     7861 ttgttgccat tgctacaggc atcgtggtgt cacgctcgtc gtttggtatg gcttcattca
     7921 gctccggttc ccaacgatca aggcgagtta catgatcccc catgttgtga aaaaaagcgg
     7981 ttagctcctt cggtcctccg atcgttgtca gaagtaagtt ggccgcagtg ttatcactca
     8041 tggttatggc agcactgcat aattctctta ctgtcatgcc atccgtaaga tgcttttctg
     8101 tgactggtga gtactcaacc aagtcattct gagaatagtg tatgcggcga ccgagttgct
     8161 cttgcccggc gtcaatacgg gataataccg cgccacatag cagaacttta aaagtgctca
     8221 tcattggaaa acgttcttcg gggcgaaaac tctcaaggat cttaccgctg ttgagatcca
     8281 gttcgatgta acccactcgt gcacccaact gatcttcagc atcttttact ttcaccagcg
     8341 tttctgggtg agcaaaaaca ggaaggcaaa atgccgcaaa aaagggaata agggcgacac
     8401 ggaaatgttg aatactcata ctcttccttt ttcaatatta ttgaagcatt tatcagggtt
     8461 attgtctcat gagcggatac atatttgaat gtatttagaa aaataaacaa ataggggttc
     8521 cgcgcacatt tccccgaaaa gtgccacctg acgtctaaga aaccattatt atcatgacat
     8581 taacctataa aaataggcgt atcacgaggc cctttcgtc
//
