>Addgene plasmid #14161 | pAG305GAL-ccdB-ECFP | addgene partial sequence | sequence record 20448 | 14161 with pRS_marker
CGACTACGTCGTTAAGGCCGTTTCTGACAGAGTAAAATTCTTGAGGGAACTTTCACCATTATGGGAAATG
GTTCAAGAAGGTATTGACTTAAACTCCATCAAATGGTCAGGTCATTGAGTGTTTTTTATTTGTTGTATTT
TTTTTTTTTTAGAGAAAATCCTCCAATATATAAATTAGGAATCATAGTTTCATGATTTTCTGTTACACCT
AACTTTTTGTGTGGTGCCCTCCTCCTTGTCAATATTAATGTTAAAGTGCAATTCTTTTTCCTTATCACGT
TGAGCCATTAGTATCAATTTGCTTACCTGTATTCCTTTACATCCTCCTTTTTCTCCTTCTTGATAAATGT
ATGTAGATTGCGTATATAGTTTCGTCTACCCTATGAACATATTCCATTTTGTAATTTCGTGTCGTTTCTA
TTATGAATTTCATTTATAAAGTTTATGTACAAATATCATAAAAAAAGAGAATCTTTTTAAGCAAGGATTT
TCTTAACTTCTTCGGCGACAGCATCACCGACTTCGGTGGTACTGTTGGAACCACCTAAATCACCAGTTCT
GATACCTGCATCCAAAACCTTTTTAACTGCATCTTCAATGGCCTTACCTTCTTCAGGCAAGTTCAATGAC
AATTTCAACATCATTGCAGCAGACAAGATAGTGGCGATAGGGTTGACCTTATTCTTTGGCAAATCTGG
