>Addgene plasmid #14161 | pAG305GAL-ccdB-ECFP | addgene partial sequence | sequence record 20449 | 14161 with GW5
AAAGTGTAAAGCCTGGGGGTGCCTAATGCGGCCGCCATAGTGACTGGATATGTTGTGTTTTACAGTATTA
TGTAGTCTGTTTTTTATGCAAAATCTAATTTAATATATTGATATTTATATCATTTTACGTTTCTCGTTCA
GCTTTTTTGTACAAACTTGTGATGGGGGATCCACTAGTTCTAGAATCCGGGGTTTTTTCTCCTTGACGTT
AAAGTATAGAGGTATATTAACAATTTTTTGTTGATACTTTTATTACATTTGAATAAGAAGTAATACAAAC
CGAAAATGTTGAAAGTATTAGTTAAAGTGGTTATGCAGTTTTTGCATTTATATATCTGTTAATAGATCAA
AAATCATCGCTTCGCTGATTAATTACCCCAGAAATAAGGCTAAAAAACTAATCGCATTATCATCCTATGG
TTGTTAATTTGATTCGTTCATTTGAAGGTTTGTGGGGCCAGGTTACTGCCAATTTTTCCTCTTCATAACC
ATAAAAGCTAGTATTGTAGAATCTTTATTGTTCGGAGCAGTGCGGCGCGAGGCACATCTGCGTTTCAGGA
ACGCGACCGGTGAAGACGAGGACGCACGGAGGAGAGTCTTCCTTCGGAGGGCTGTCACCCGCTCGGCGGC
TTCTAAT
