>Addgene plasmid #14161 | pAG305GAL-ccdB-ECFP | addgene partial sequence | sequence record 20450 | 14161 with GW3
CGGGGAAGAGTGGCTGATCTCAGCCACCGCGAAAATGACATCAAAAACGCCATTAACCTGATGTTCTGGG
GAATATAAATGTCAGGCTCCCTTATACACAGCCAGTCTGCAGGTCGACCATAGTGACTGGATATGTTGTG
TTTTACAGTATTATGTAGTCTGTTTTTTATGCAAAATCTAATTTAATATATTGATATTTATATCATTTTA
CGTTTCTCGTTCAGCTTTCTTGTACAAAGTGGTGATGGGCTGCAGGAATTCGATATCAAGCTTAATGGTG
AGCAAGGGCGAGGAGCTGTTCACCGGGGTGGTGCCCATCCTGGTCGAGCTGGACGGCGACGTAAACGGCC
ACAAGTTCAGCGTGTCCGGCGAGGGCGAGGGCGATGCCACCTACGGCAAGCTGACCCTGAAGTTCATCTG
CACCACCGGCAAGCTGCCCGTGCCCTGGCCCACCCTCGTGACCACCCTGACCTGGGGCGTGCAGTGCTTC
AGCCGCTACCCCGACCACATGAAGCAGCACGACTTCTTCAAGTCCGCCATGCCCGAAGGCTACGTCCAGG
AGCGCACCATCTTCTTCAAGGACGACGGCAACTACAAGACCCG
